Addgene plasmid #201791: pZE-PpadC-yveF-yveG-egfp
Purpose: the promoter can be recognized by PadR
Depositing lab: Yajun Yan. Depositing organization: University of Georgia. Publication: Optimization of a p-Coumaric Acid Biosensor System for Versatile Dynamic Performance. Jiang T, Li C, Yan Y. ACS Synth Biol. 2021 Jan 15;10(1):132-144. doi: 10.1021/acssynbio.0c00500. Epub 2020 Dec 30. PubMed 33378169.
Backbone
  Vector backbone: pZE-pLlacO1-egfp
  Vector type: Bacterial Expression
Growth in bacteria
  Bacterial resistance: Ampicillin, 100 μg/mL
  Growth temperature: 37°C
  Growth strain: DH5alpha
  Copy number: High Copy
Gene/Insert
  Gene/Insert name: PpadC-yveF-yveG
  Species: Bacillus subtilis
  Mutation: WT
  Cloning method: Restriction Enzyme; 5′ cloning site unknown (unknown if destroyed); 3′ cloning site unknown (unknown if destroyed)
  Sequencing primers: 5′ unknown
Terms and licenses: Academic/Nonprofit Terms; Industry Terms: Not Available to Industry
How to cite: pZE-PpadC-yveF-yveG-egfp was a gift from Yajun Yan (Addgene plasmid # 201791 ; http://n2t.net/addgene:201791 ; RRID:Addgene_201791)
