[The description below was written by a language model from this plasmid's Addgene catalogue record and pLannotate feature annotations shown in this document.]
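Description:
pZE-PpadC-yveF-yveG-egfp is a small (about 3.5 kb) high-copy bacterial expression plasmid built on the pZE-pLlacO1-egfp backbone. It serves as the reporter component of a p-coumaric acid biosensor system. It replicates from a ColE1/pMB1-type origin and is selected with ampicillin through a β-lactamase gene driven by its own bla promoter. A phage lambda t0 terminator lies downstream of the resistance cassette.

The insert is a wild-type Bacillus subtilis fragment comprising the padC promoter (PpadC) together with the adjacent yveF and yveG sequences. By its name, this fragment appears to replace the backbone's PLlacO1 promoter upstream of the fluorescent reporter. In the annotated sequence, the yveG open reading frame is detected directly upstream of a green fluorescent protein coding sequence, followed by the E. coli rrnB T1 terminator. The annotation tool matched the reporter to GFPmut2, whereas the plasmid name calls it egfp. The promoter itself and yveF were not picked up as features. They presumably lie in the unannotated stretch of roughly 120 nt before yveG, but the record does not define their boundaries.

The stated purpose is that this promoter can be recognized by PadR, the B. subtilis phenolic acid-responsive transcriptional regulator. PadR is generally understood to repress PpadC and to release it in the presence of phenolic acids such as p-coumaric acid. No padR gene is annotated on this plasmid, so the regulator would have to be supplied separately. GFP fluorescence would then report promoter activity, allowing biosensor response to be characterised and tuned in a bacterial host.
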