Features (pLannotate 1.2.2; 7 found; start..end, strand, type, name):
    121..579     +  CDS            yveG: YVEG_BACSU - Protein inferred from homology: Swiss-Prot protein existence level 3. From Bacillus subtilis (strain 168).
    611..1324    +  CDS            GFPmut2: GFPmut2 is a basic (constitutively fluorescent) green fluorescent protein published in 1996, derived from Aequorea victoria. It is reported to be a very rapidly-maturing weak dimer.
   1339..1425    +  terminator     rrnB T1 terminator: Escherichia coli rrnB; transcription terminator T1 from the E. coli rrnB gene
   1590..2178    -  rep_origin     ori: high-copy-number ColE1/pMB1/pBR322/pUC origin of replication
   2266..2360    -  terminator     lambda t0 terminator: transcription terminator from phage lambda
   2390..3250    -  CDS            AmpR: β-lactamase; bla; confers resistance to ampicillin, carbenicillin, and related antibiotics
   3251..3355    -  promoter       AmpR promoter: bla
>Addgene plasmid #201791 | pZE-PpadC-yveF-yveG-egfp | addgene full sequence | sequence record 400635 | Addgene NGS Result
CTCGAGGGACTGTCTTCAAACAGTCCTTGTTTTTTTATGTTCCTATTGTTTGACAGTTAACTGCAATGGT
GTTAAAGTGAACATGTAAATAGTTACATGATTTTTTCTGAAGGTGAGGTGGTTCTCGTGAAGAAGCCGGT
TTTAAAACCATTCGCCTCTTTAGAAATCAAGGTTGATCCGCCTATCACGATTGGTGAGACAAGCCTGGGA
CTGAGATGATTCATTCCGATTCGTTCGGGAACAATAACCGGGGAAGTAAAGGGACGTATTTTGCCGGGCG
GTGCCGATTCACAAATGATTCGCGCTAACGGCAGAACAGATTTATCTGCCAGGTATGTGATTGAAACAGC
AGATCATGAACTGATTTACATTGAAAACAATGGAATACGGCAAGTCAGCAAGCCGTTTCGAAAACAAGCG
GCAGCCGGGGAAATTATTGAACCGGAGCATGTTTATTTTCGTACGGTACCGACGTTTGAAACAGGCAGTG
AAGTCTATCAATGGCTCCATGACCGCTTGTTTATCGGTTCCGCAGAAAGAACCCCTGATTACGTTCTACT
AGACATTTATGAAGTACAGTAAAAGACTAAGGAGAGTGTGTAAGTGTACCATGAGTAAAGGAGAAGAACT
TTTCACTGGAGTTGTCCCAATTCTTGTTGAATTAGATGGTGATGTTAATGGGCACAAATTTTCTGTCAGT
GGAGAGGGTGAAGGTGATGCAACATACGGAAAACTTACCCTTAAATTTATTTGCACTACTGGAAAACTAC
CTGTTCCATGGCCAACACTTGTCACTACTTTCGCGTATGGTCTTCAATGCTTTGCGAGATACCCAGATCA
TATGAAACAGCATGACTTTTTCAAGAGTGCCATGCCCGAAGGTTATGTACAGGAAAGAACTATATTTTTC
AAAGATGACGGGAACTACAAGACACGTGCTGAAGTCAAGTTTGAAGGTGATACCCTTGTTAATAGAATCG
AGTTAAAAGGTATTGATTTTAAAGAAGATGGAAACATTCTTGGACACAAATTGGAATACAACTATAACTC
ACACAATGTATACATCATGGCAGACAAACAAAAGAATGGAATCAAAGTTAACTTCAAAATTAGACACAAC
ATTGAAGATGGAAGCGTTCAACTAGCAGACCATTATCAACAAAATACTCCAATTGGCGATGGCCCTGTCC
TTTTACCAGACAACCATTACCTGTCCACACAATCTGCCCTTTCGAAAGATCCCAACGAAAAGAGAGACCA
CATGGTCCTTCTTGAGTTTGTAACAGCTGCTGGGATTACACATGGCATGGATGAACTATACAAATAGTCT
AGAGGCATCAAATAAAACGAAAGGCTCAGTCGAAAGACTGGGCCTTTCGTTTTATCTGTTGTTTGTCGGT
GAACGCTCTCCTGAGTAGGACAAATCCGCCGCCCTAGACCTAGGGCGTTCGGCTGCGGCGAGCGGTATCA
GCTCACTCAAAGGCGGTAATACGGTTATCCACAGAATCAGGGGATAACGCAGGAAAGAACATGTGAGCAA
AAGGCCAGCAAAAGGCCAGGAACCGTAAAAAGGCCGCGTTGCTGGCGTTTTTCCATAGGCTCCGCCCCCC
TGACGAGCATCACAAAAATCGACGCTCAAGTCAGAGGTGGCGAAACCCGACAGGACTATAAAGATACCAG
GCGTTTCCCCCTGGAAGCTCCCTCGTGCGCTCTCCTGTTCCGACCCTGCCGCTTACCGGATACCTGTCCG
CCTTTCTCCCTTCGGGAAGCGTGGCGCTTTCTCATAGCTCACGCTGTAGGTATCTCAGTTCGGTGTAGGT
CGTTCGCTCCAAGCTGGGCTGTGTGCACGAACCCCCCGTTCAGCCCGACCGCTGCGCCTTATCCGGTAAC
TATCGTCTTGAGTCCAACCCGGTAAGACACGACTTATCGCCACTGGCAGCAGCCACTGGTAACAGGATTA
GCAGAGCGAGGTATGTAGGCGGTGCTACAGAGTTCTTGAAGTGGTGGCCTAACTACGGCTACACTAGAAG
GACAGTATTTGGTATCTGCGCTCTGCTGAAGCCAGTTACCTTCGGAAAAAGAGTTGGTAGCTCTTGATCC
GGCAAACAAACCACCGCTGGTAGCGGTGGTTTTTTTGTTTGCAAGCAGCAGATTACGCGCAGAAAAAAAG
GATCTCAAGAAGATCCTTTGATCTTTTCTACGGGGTCTGACGCTCAGTGGAACGAAAACTCACGTTAAGG
GATTTTGGTCATGACTAGTGCTTGGATTCTCACCAATAAAAAACGCCCGGCGGCAACCGAGCGTTCTGAA
CAAATCCAGATGGAGTTCTGAGGTCATTACTGGATCTATCAACAGGAGTCCAAGCGAGCTCGTAAACTTG
GTCTGACAGTTACCAATGCTTAATCAGTGAGGCACCTATCTCAGCGATCTGTCTATTTCGTTCATCCATA
GTTGCCTGACTCCCCGTCGTGTAGATAACTACGATACGGGAGGGCTTACCATCTGGCCCCAGTGCTGCAA
TGATACCGCGAGACCCACGCTCACCGGCTCCAGATTTATCAGCAATAAACCAGCCAGCCGGAAGGGCCGA
GCGCAGAAGTGGTCCTGCAACTTTATCCGCCTCCATCCAGTCTATTAATTGTTGCCGGGAAGCTAGAGTA
AGTAGTTCGCCAGTTAATAGTTTGCGCAACGTTGTTGCCATTGCTACAGGCATCGTGGTGTCACGCTCGT
CGTTTGGTATGGCTTCATTCAGCTCCGGTTCCCAACGATCAAGGCGAGTTACATGATCCCCCATGTTGTG
CAAAAAAGCGGTTAGCTCCTTCGGTCCTCCGATCGTTGTCAGAAGTAAGTTGGCCGCAGTGTTATCACTC
ATGGTTATGGCAGCACTGCATAATTCTCTTACTGTCATGCCATCCGTAAGATGCTTTTCTGTGACTGGTG
AGTACTCAACCAAGTCATTCTGAGAATAGTGTATGCGGCGACCGAGTTGCTCTTGCCCGGCGTCAATACG
GGATAATACCGCGCCACATAGCAGAACTTTAAAAGTGCTCATCATTGGAAAACGTTCTTCGGGGCGAAAA
CTCTCAAGGATCTTACCGCTGTTGAGATCCAGTTCGATGTAACCCACTCGTGCACCCAACTGATCTTCAG
CATCTTTTACTTTCACCAGCGTTTCTGGGTGAGCAAAAACAGGAAGGCAAAATGCCGCAAAAAAGGGAAT
AAGGGCGACACGGAAATGTTGAATACTCATACTCTTCCTTTTTCAATATTATTGAAGCATTTATCAGGGT
TATTGTCTCATGAGCGGATACATATTTGAATGTATTTAGAAAAATAAACAAATAGGGGTTCCGCGCACAT
TTCCCCGAAAAGTGCCACCTGACGTCTAAGAAACCATTATTATCATGACATTAACCTATAAAAATAGGCG
TATCACGAGGCCCTTTCGTCTTCAC
